Addgene plasmid #76320: PKD2 gRNA (BRDN0001144799)
Purpose: 3rd generation lentiviral gRNA plasmid targeting human PKD2
Depositing lab: John Doench & David Root. Depositing organization: Broad Institute. Publication: Optimized sgRNA design to maximize activity and minimize off-target effects of CRISPR-Cas9. Doench JG, Fusi N, Sullender M, Hegde M, Vaimberg EW, Donovan KF, Smith I, Tothova Z, Wilen C, Orchard R, Virgin HW, Listgarten J, Root DE. Nat Biotechnol. 2016 Jan 18. doi: 10.1038/nbt.3437. PubMed 26780180.
Backbone
  Vector backbone: lentiGuide-Puro
  Backbone manufacturer: Zhang Lab (Addgene plasmid # 52963)
  Vector type: Mammalian Expression, Lentiviral, CRISPR
  Selectable markers: Puromycin
Growth in bacteria
  Bacterial resistance: Ampicillin, 100 μg/mL
  Growth temperature: 37°C
  Growth strain: DH5alpha
  Copy number: High Copy
Gene/Insert
  Gene/Insert name: PKD2 (alt names: PKD2; NM_000297.3)
  gRNA/shRNA sequence: ATGCCAACTGAGCATACGCT
  Species: H. sapiens (human)
  Entrez Gene: PKD2 (a.k.a. APKD2, PC2, PKD4, Pc-2, TRPP2)
  Promoter: hU6
  Cloning method: Unknown
  Sequencing primers: 5′ U6-F; 3′ pS2-R
Terms and licenses: Academic/Nonprofit Terms; Industry Terms: Not Available to Industry
Depositor comments: The gRNA was designed to target the following Genbank reference sequence(s): NM_000297.3. Note that this plasmid does NOT contain Cas9. It should be used in conjunction with lentiCas9-Blast (Addgene #52962) or otherwise with cell lines already expressing Cas9. Browse the full kinome gRNA library at http://www.addgene.org/pooled-library/broadgpp-human-kinome/ or visit http://www.broadinstitute.org/rnai/public/ for detailed protocols and information.
How to cite: PKD2 gRNA (BRDN0001144799) was a gift from John Doench & David Root (Addgene plasmid # 76320 ; http://n2t.net/addgene:76320 ; RRID:Addgene_76320)
