[The description below was written by a language model from this plasmid's Addgene catalogue record and pLannotate feature annotations shown in this document.]
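Description:
PKD2 gRNA (BRDN0001144799) is a third-generation lentiviral CRISPR guide plasmid built on the lentiGuide-Puro backbone, carrying a single guide RNA designed against human PKD2 (also known as polycystin-2 or TRPP2), with the NM_000297.3 transcript as the design reference. It is propagated in E. coli as a high-copy plasmid through a ColE1/pUC-type origin with ampicillin selection (β-lactamase under its own promoter). The backbone also retains an f1 origin, an SV40 origin and poly(A) signal, and remnants of lac and phage-promoter cloning sequences.

The lentiviral transfer cassette begins with an RSV promoter fused to a truncated HIV-1 5' LTR, which allows Tat-independent production of the genomic RNA. This is followed by the Ψ packaging signal with a gag fragment, the Rev response element for nuclear export of the unspliced transcript, and a cPPT/CTS. It ends in a self-inactivating ΔU3 3' LTR. Within this cassette, a human U6 RNA polymerase III promoter drives the PKD2-targeting spacer, which is fused to the Streptococcus pyogenes guide RNA scaffold. Downstream, the EF-1α core promoter with its intron A expresses puromycin N-acetyltransferase for selection of transduced mammalian cells, and a WPRE enhances transcript expression.

The plasmid does not encode Cas9, so it is intended for use alongside a separate Cas9 lentivirus or in cells that already express Cas9. In that setting the guide directs cleavage at the PKD2 locus for gene knockout. It belongs to a human kinome guide collection whose guides were designed with rules optimised for high on-target activity and low off-target effects.
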