Features (pLannotate 1.2.2; 29 found; start..end, strand, type, name):
     14..80      +  CDS            small t antigen (fragment): SV40 (simian virus 40) small t antigen
    106..317     +  promoter       EF-1α core promoter: core promoter for human elongation factor EF-1α
    318..1256    +  intron         EF-1α intron A: intron upstream of the start codon of human EF-1α
   1278..1877    +  CDS            PuroR (fragment): puromycin N-acetyltransferase; pac from Streptomyces; confers resistance to puromycin
   1893..2481    +  misc_feature   WPRE: woodchuck hepatitis virus posttranscriptional regulatory element
   2532..2551    +  misc_feature   cPPT/CTS (fragment): central polypurine tract and central termination sequence of HIV-1
   2553..2786    +  LTR            3' LTR (ΔU3): self-inactivating 3' long terminal repeat (LTR) from HIV-1
   2864..2985    +  polyA_signal   SV40 poly(A) signal: SV40 polyadenylation signal
   3025..3160    +  rep_origin     SV40 ori: SV40 origin of replication
   3181..3199    -  promoter       T7 promoter: promoter for bacteriophage T7 RNA polymerase
   3207..3362    +  CDS            lacZα (fragment): LacZα fragment of β-galactosidase; lacZ fragment
   3367..3795    +  rep_origin     f1 ori (sequence partly withheld): f1 bacteriophage origin of replication; arrow indicates direction of (+) strand synthesis
   3848..3952    +  promoter       AmpR promoter: bla
   3953..4813    +  CDS            AmpR: β-lactamase; bla; confers resistance to ampicillin, carbenicillin, and related antibiotics
   4984..5572    +  rep_origin     ori: high-copy-number ColE1/pMB1/pBR322/pUC origin of replication
   5755..5847    +  CDS            lacI (fragment): lac repressor; lacI; The lac repressor binds to the lac operator to inhibit transcription in E. coli. This inhibition can be relieved by adding lactose or isopropyl-β-D-thiogalactopyranoside (IPTG).
   5860..5881    +  protein_bind   CAP binding site: CAP binding activates transcription in the presence of cAMP. E. coli catabolite activator protein
   5896..5926    +  promoter       lac promoter: promoter for the E. coli lac operon
   5934..5950    +  protein_bind   lac operator: The lac repressor binds to the lac operator to inhibit transcription in E. coli. This inhibition can be relieved by adding lactose or isopropyl-β-D-thiogalactopyranoside (IPTG). lac repressor encoded by lacI
   5995..6013    +  promoter       T3 promoter: promoter for bacteriophage T3 RNA polymerase
   6041..6267    +  promoter       RSV promoter: Rous sarcoma virus enhancer/promoter
   6268..6448    +  LTR            5' LTR (truncated): truncated 5' long terminal repeat (LTR) from HIV-1
   6495..6620    +  misc_feature   HIV-1 Ψ: packaging signal of human immunodeficiency virus type 1
   6604..6967    +  CDS            HIV-1 gag (fragment): gag protein from human immunodeficiency virus 1; gag
   7113..7346    +  misc_feature   RRE: The Rev response element (RRE) of HIV-1 allows for Rev-dependent mRNA export from the nucleus to the cytoplasm.
   7723..7749    +  CDS            Rev (fragment): human immunodeficiency virus 1 (HIV-1) Rev protein; rev; enhances nuclear export of unspliced and incompletely spliced viral mRNAs
   7753..7993    +  promoter       U6 promoter: RNA polymerase III promoter for human U6 snRNA
   8023..8098    +  misc_RNA       gRNA scaffold: guide RNA scaffold for the Streptococcus pyogenes CRISPR/Cas9 system
   8154..8271    +  misc_feature   cPPT/CTS: central polypurine tract and central termination sequence of HIV-1
>Addgene plasmid #76320 | PKD2 gRNA (BRDN0001144799) | addgene full sequence | sequence record 185614 | Addgene Assembled Sequence
CCCGGGTGCAAAGATGGATAAAGTTTTAAACAGAGAGGAATCTTTGCAGCTAATGGACCTTCTAGGTCTT
GAAAGGAGTGGGAATTGGCTCCGGTGCCCGTCAGTGGGCAGAGCGCACATCGCCCACAGTCCCCGAGAAG
TTGGGGGGAGGGGTCGGCAATTGATCCGGTGCCTAGAGAAGGTGGCGCGGGGTAAACTGGGAAAGTGATG
TCGTGTACTGGCTCCGCCTTTTTCCCGAGGGTGGGGGAGAACCGTATATAAGTGCAGTAGTCGCCGTGAA
CGTTCTTTTTCGCAACGGGTTTGCCGCCAGAACACAGGTAAGTGCCGTGTGTGGTTCCCGCGGGCCTGGC
CTCTTTACGGGTTATGGCCCTTGCGTGCCTTGAATTACTTCCACCTGGCTGCAGTACGTGATTCTTGATC
CCGAGCTTCGGGTTGGAAGTGGGTGGGAGAGTTCGAGGCCTTGCGCTTAAGGAGCCCCTTCGCCTCGTGC
TTGAGTTGAGGCCTGGCCTGGGCGCTGGGGCCGCCGCGTGCGAATCTGGTGGCACCTTCGCGCCTGTCTC
GCTGCTTTCGATAAGTCTCTAGCCATTTAAAATTTTTGATGACCTGCTGCGACGCTTTTTTTCTGGCAAG
ATAGTCTTGTAAATGCGGGCCAAGATCTGCACACTGGTATTTCGGTTTTTGGGGCCGCGGGCGGCGACGG
GGCCCGTGCGTCCCAGCGCACATGTTCGGCGAGGCGGGGCCTGCGAGCGCGGCCACCGAGAATCGGACGG
GGGTAGTCTCAAGCTGGCCGGCCTGCTCTGGTGCCTGGCCTCGCGCCGCCGTGTATCGCCCCGCCCTGGG
CGGCAAGGCTGGCCCGGTCGGCACCAGTTGCGTGAGCGGAAAGATGGCCGCTTCCCGGCCCTGCTGCAGG
GAGCTCAAAATGGAGGACGCGGCGCTCGGGAGAGCGGGCGGGTGAGTCACCCACACAAAGGAAAAGGGCC
TTTCCGTCCTCAGCCGTCGCTTCATGTGACTCCACGGAGTACCGGGCGCCGTCCAGGCACCTCGATTAGT
TCTCGAGCTTTTGGAGTACGTCGTCTTTAGGTTGGGGGGAGGGGTTTTATGCGATGGAGTTTCCCCACAC
TGAGTGGGTGGAGACTGAAGTTAGGCCAGCTTGGCACTTGATGTAATTCTCCTTGGAATTTGCCCTTTTT
GAGTTTGGATCTTGGTTCATTCTCAAGCCTCAGACAGTGGTTCAAAGTTTTTTTCTTCCATTTCAGGTGT
CGTGACGTACGGCCACCATGACCGAGTACAAGCCCACGGTGCGCCTCGCCACCCGCGACGACGTCCCCAG
GGCCGTACGCACCCTCGCCGCCGCGTTCGCCGACTACCCCGCCACGCGCCACACCGTCGATCCGGACCGC
CACATCGAGCGGGTCACCGAGCTGCAAGAACTCTTCCTCACGCGCGTCGGGCTCGACATCGGCAAGGTGT
GGGTCGCGGACGACGGCGCCGCCGTGGCGGTCTGGACCACGCCGGAGAGCGTCGAAGCGGGGGCGGTGTT
CGCCGAGATCGGCCCGCGCATGGCCGAGTTGAGCGGTTCCCGGCTGGCCGCGCAGCAACAGATGGAAGGC
CTCCTGGCGCCGCACCGGCCCAAGGAGCCCGCGTGGTTCCTGGCCACCGTCGGAGTCTCGCCCGACCACC
AGGGCAAGGGTCTGGGCAGCGCCGTCGTGCTCCCCGGAGTGGAGGCGGCCGAGCGCGCCGGGGTGCCCGC
CTTCCTGGAGACCTCCGCGCCCCGCAACCTCCCCTTCTACGAGCGGCTCGGCTTCACCGTCACCGCCGAC
GTCGAGGTGCCCGAAGGACCGCGCACCTGGTGCATGACCCGCAAGCCCGGTGCCTGAACGCGTTAAGTCG
ACAATCAACCTCTGGATTACAAAATTTGTGAAAGATTGACTGGTATTCTTAACTATGTTGCTCCTTTTAC
GCTATGTGGATACGCTGCTTTAATGCCTTTGTATCATGCTATTGCTTCCCGTATGGCTTTCATTTTCTCC
TCCTTGTATAAATCCTGGTTGCTGTCTCTTTATGAGGAGTTGTGGCCCGTTGTCAGGCAACGTGGCGTGG
TGTGCACTGTGTTTGCTGACGCAACCCCCACTGGTTGGGGCATTGCCACCACCTGTCAGCTCCTTTCCGG
GACTTTCGCTTTCCCCCTCCCTATTGCCACGGCGGAACTCATCGCCGCCTGCCTTGCCCGCTGCTGGACA
GGGGCTCGGCTGTTGGGCACTGACAATTCCGTGGTGTTGTCGGGGAAATCATCGTCCTTTCCTTGGCTGC
TCGCCTGTGTTGCCACCTGGATTCTGCGCGGGACGTCCTTCTGCTACGTCCCTTCGGCCCTCAATCCAGC
GGACCTTCCTTCCCGCGGCCTGCTGCCGGCTCTGCGGCCTCTTCCGCGTCTTCGCCTTCGCCCTCAGACG
AGTCGGATCTCCCTTTGGGCCGCCTCCCCGCGTCGACTTTAAGACCAATGACTTACAAGGCAGCTGTAGA
TCTTAGCCACTTTTTAAAAGAAAAGGGGGGACTGGAAGGGCTAATTCACTCCCAACGAAGACAAGATCTG
CTTTTTGCTTGTACTGGGTCTCTCTGGTTAGACCAGATCTGAGCCTGGGAGCTCTCTGGCTAACTAGGGA
ACCCACTGCTTAAGCCTCAATAAAGCTTGCCTTGAGTGCTTCAAGTAGTGTGTGCCCGTCTGTTGTGTGA
CTCTGGTAACTAGAGATCCCTCAGACCCTTTTAGTCAGTGTGGAAAATCTCTAGCAGTACGTATAGTAGT
TCATGTCATCTTATTATTCAGTATTTATAACTTGCAAAGAAATGAATATCAGAGAGTGAGAGGAACTTGT
TTATTGCAGCTTATAATGGTTACAAATAAAGCAATAGCATCACAAATTTCACAAATAAAGCATTTTTTTC
ACTGCATTCTAGTTGTGGTTTGTCCAAACTCATCAATGTATCTTATCATGTCTGGCTCTAGCTATCCCGC
CCCTAACTCCGCCCATCCCGCCCCTAACTCCGCCCAGTTCCGCCCATTCTCCGCCCCATGGCTGACTAAT
TTTTTTTATTTATGCAGAGGCCGAGGCCGCCTCGGCCTCTGAGCTATTCCAGAAGTAGTGAGGAGGCTTT
TTTGGAGGCCTAGGGACGTACCCAATTCGCCCTATAGTGAGTCGTATTACGCGCGCTCACTGGCCGTCGT
TTTACAACGTCGTGACTGGGAAAACCCTGGCGTTACCCAACTTAATCGCCTTGCAGCACATCCCCCTTTC
GCCAGCTGGCGTAATAGCGAAGAGGCCCGCACCGATCGCCCTTCCCAACAGTTGCGCAGCCTGAATGGCG
AATGGG
[124 nt withheld, positions 3367-3490]
C
[91 nt withheld, positions 3492-3582]
A
[49 nt withheld, positions 3584-3632]
CCTTTGACGTTGGAGTCCACGTTCTTT
[37 nt withheld, positions 3660-3696]
ACCCTATCTCGGTCTATTCTTTTGATTTATAAGGGATTTTGCCGATTTCGGCCTATTGGTTAAAAAATGA
GCTGATTTAACAAAAATTTAACGCGAATTTTAACAAAATATTAACGCTTACAATTTAGGTGGCACTTTTC
GGGGAAATGTGCGCGGAACCCCTATTTGTTTATTTTTCTAAATACATTCAAATATGTATCCGCTCATGAG
ACAATAACCCTGATAAATGCTTCAATAATATTGAAAAAGGAAGAGTATGAGTATTCAACATTTCCGTGTC
GCCCTTATTCCCTTTTTTGCGGCATTTTGCCTTCCTGTTTTTGCTCACCCAGAAACGCTGGTGAAAGTAA
AAGATGCTGAAGATCAGTTGGGTGCACGAGTGGGTTACATCGAACTGGATCTCAACAGCGGTAAGATCCT
TGAGAGTTTTCGCCCCGAAGAACGTTTTCCAATGATGAGCACTTTTAAAGTTCTGCTATGTGGCGCGGTA
TTATCCCGTATTGACGCCGGGCAAGAGCAACTCGGTCGCCGCATACACTATTCTCAGAATGACTTGGTTG
AGTACTCACCAGTCACAGAAAAGCATCTTACGGATGGCATGACAGTAAGAGAATTATGCAGTGCTGCCAT
AACCATGAGTGATAACACTGCGGCCAACTTACTTCTGACAACGATCGGAGGACCGAAGGAGCTAACCGCT
TTTTTGCACAACATGGGGGATCATGTAACTCGCCTTGATCGTTGGGAACCGGAGCTGAATGAAGCCATAC
CAAACGACGAGCGTGACACCACGATGCCTGTAGCAATGGCAACAACGTTGCGCAAACTATTAACTGGCGA
ACTACTTACTCTAGCTTCCCGGCAACAATTAATAGACTGGATGGAGGCGGATAAAGTTGCAGGACCACTT
CTGCGCTCGGCCCTTCCGGCTGGCTGGTTTATTGCTGATAAATCTGGAGCCGGTGAGCGTGGGTCTCGCG
GTATCATTGCAGCACTGGGGCCAGATGGTAAGCCCTCCCGTATCGTAGTTATCTACACGACGGGGAGTCA
GGCAACTATGGATGAACGAAATAGACAGATCGCTGAGATAGGTGCCTCACTGATTAAGCATTGGTAACTG
TCAGACCAAGTTTACTCATATATACTTTAGATTGATTTAAAACTTCATTTTTAATTTAAAAGGATCTAGG
TGAAGATCCTTTTTGATAATCTCATGACCAAAATCCCTTAACGTGAGTTTTCGTTCCACTGAGCGTCAGA
CCCCGTAGAAAAGATCAAAGGATCTTCTTGAGATCCTTTTTTTCTGCGCGTAATCTGCTGCTTGCAAACA
AAAAAACCACCGCTACCAGCGGTGGTTTGTTTGCCGGATCAAGAGCTACCAACTCTTTTTCCGAAGGTAA
CTGGCTTCAGCAGAGCGCAGATACCAAATACTGTTCTTCTAGTGTAGCCGTAGTTAGGCCACCACTTCAA
GAACTCTGTAGCACCGCCTACATACCTCGCTCTGCTAATCCTGTTACCAGTGGCTGCTGCCAGTGGCGAT
AAGTCGTGTCTTACCGGGTTGGACTCAAGACGATAGTTACCGGATAAGGCGCAGCGGTCGGGCTGAACGG
GGGGTTCGTGCACACAGCCCAGCTTGGAGCGAACGACCTACACCGAACTGAGATACCTACAGCGTGAGCT
ATGAGAAAGCGCCACGCTTCCCGAAGGGAGAAAGGCGGACAGGTATCCGGTAAGCGGCAGGGTCGGAACA
GGAGAGCGCACGAGGGAGCTTCCAGGGGGAAACGCCTGGTATCTTTATAGTCCTGTCGGGTTTCGCCACC
TCTGACTTGAGCGTCGATTTTTGTGATGCTCGTCAGGGGGGCGGAGCCTATGGAAAAACGCCAGCAACGC
GGCCTTTTTACGGTTCCTGGCCTTTTGCTGGCCTTTTGCTCACATGTTCTTTCCTGCGTTATCCCCTGAT
TCTGTGGATAACCGTATTACCGCCTTTGAGTGAGCTGATACCGCTCGCCGCAGCCGAACGACCGAGCGCA
GCGAGTCAGTGAGCGAGGAAGCGGAAGAGCGCCCAATACGCAAACCGCCTCTCCCCGCGCGTTGGCCGAT
TCATTAATGCAGCTGGCACGACAGGTTTCCCGACTGGAAAGCGGGCAGTGAGCGCAACGCAATTAATGTG
AGTTAGCTCACTCATTAGGCACCCCAGGCTTTACACTTTATGCTTCCGGCTCGTATGTTGTGTGGAATTG
TGAGCGGATAACAATTTCACACAGGAAACAGCTATGACCATGATTACGCCAAGCGCGCAATTAACCCTCA
CTAAAGGGAACAAAAGCTGGAGCTGCAAGCTTAATGTAGTCTTATGCAATACTCTTGTAGTCTTGCAACA
TGGTAACGATGAGTTAGCAACATGCCTTACAAGGAGAGAAAAAGCACCGTGCATGCCGATTGGTGGAAGT
AAGGTGGTACGATCGTGCCTTATTAGGAAGGCAACAGACGGGTCTGACATGGATTGGACGAACCACTGAA
TTGCCGCATTGCAGAGATATTGTATTTAAGTGCCTAGCTCGATACATAAACGGGTCTCTCTGGTTAGACC
AGATCTGAGCCTGGGAGCTCTCTGGCTAACTAGGGAACCCACTGCTTAAGCCTCAATAAAGCTTGCCTTG
AGTGCTTCAAGTAGTGTGTGCCCGTCTGTTGTGTGACTCTGGTAACTAGAGATCCCTCAGACCCTTTTAG
TCAGTGTGGAAAATCTCTAGCAGTGGCGCCCGAACAGGGACTTGAAAGCGAAAGGGAAACCAGAGGAGCT
CTCTCGACGCAGGACTCGGCTTGCTGAAGCGCGCACGGCAAGAGGCGAGGGGCGGCGACTGGTGAGTACG
CCAAAAATTTTGACTAGCGGAGGCTAGAAGGAGAGAGATGGGTGCGAGAGCGTCAGTATTAAGCGGGGGA
GAATTAGATCGCGATGGGAAAAAATTCGGTTAAGGCCAGGGGGAAAGAAAAAATATAAATTAAAACATAT
AGTATGGGCAAGCAGGGAGCTAGAACGATTCGCAGTTAATCCTGGCCTGTTAGAAACATCAGAAGGCTGT
AGACAAATACTGGGACAGCTACAACCATCCCTTCAGACAGGATCAGAAGAACTTAGATCATTATATAATA
CAGTAGCAACCCTCTATTGTGTGCATCAAAGGATAGAGATAAAAGACACCAAGGAAGCTTTAGACAAGAT
AGAGGAAGAGCAAAACAAAAGTAAGACCACCGCACAGCAAGCGGCCGCTGATCTTCAGACCTGGAGGAGG
AGATATGAGGGACAATTGGAGAAGTGAATTATATAAATATAAAGTAGTAAAAATTGAACCATTAGGAGTA
GCACCCACCAAGGCAAAGAGAAGAGTGGTGCAGAGAGAAAAAAGAGCAGTGGGAATAGGAGCTTTGTTCC
TTGGGTTCTTGGGAGCAGCAGGAAGCACTATGGGCGCAGCGTCAATGACGCTGACGGTACAGGCCAGACA
ATTATTGTCTGGTATAGTGCAGCAGCAGAACAATTTGCTGAGGGCTATTGAGGCGCAACAGCATCTGTTG
CAACTCACAGTCTGGGGCATCAAGCAGCTCCAGGCAAGAATCCTGGCTGTGGAAAGATACCTAAAGGATC
AACAGCTCCTGGGGATTTGGGGTTGCTCTGGAAAACTCATTTGCACCACTGCTGTGCCTTGGAATGCTAG
TTGGAGTAATAAATCTCTGGAACAGATTTGGAATCACACGACCTGGATGGAGTGGGACAGAGAAATTAAC
AATTACACAAGCTTAATACACTCCTTAATTGAAGAATCGCAAAACCAGCAAGAAAAGAATGAACAAGAAT
TATTGGAATTAGATAAATGGGCAAGTTTGTGGAATTGGTTTAACATAACAAATTGGCTGTGGTATATAAA
ATTATTCATAATGATAGTAGGAGGCTTGGTAGGTTTAAGAATAGTTTTTGCTGTACTTTCTATAGTGAAT
AGAGTTAGGCAGGGATATTCACCATTATCGTTTCAGACCCACCTCCCAACCCCGAGGGGACCCAGAGAGG
GCCTATTTCCCATGATTCCTTCATATTTGCATATACGATACAAGGCTGTTAGAGAGATAATTAGAATTAA
TTTGACTGTAAACACAAAGATATTAGTACAAAATACGTGACGTAGAAAGTAATAATTTCTTGGGTAGTTT
GCAGTTTTAAAATTATGTTTTAAAATGGACTATCATATGCTTACCGTAACTTGAAAGTATTTCGATTTCT
TGGCTTTATATATCTTGTGGAAAGGACGAAACACCGATGCCAACTGAGCATACGCTGTTTTAGAGCTAGA
AATAGCAAGTTAAAATAAGGCTAGTCCGTTATCAACTTGAAAAAGTGGCACCGAGTCGGTGCTTTTTTAA
GCTTGGCGTAACTAGATCTTGAGACAAATGGCAGTATTCATCCACAATTTTAAAAGAAAAGGGGGGATTG
GGGGGTACAGTGCAGGGGAAAGAATAGTAGACATAATAGCAACAGACATACAAACTAAAGAATTACAAAA
ACAAATTACAAAAATTCAAAATTTTCGGGTTTATTACAGGGACAGCAGAGATCCACTTTGGCGCCGGCTC
GAGGGGG
