>Addgene plasmid #76320 | PKD2 gRNA (BRDN0001144799) | depositor partial sequence | sequence record 143780 | Target Sequence
ATGCCAACTGAGCATACGCT
