>Addgene plasmid #76320 | PKD2 gRNA (BRDN0001144799) | addgene partial sequence | sequence record 185613 | hU6-F
TAGAAAGTAATAATTTCTTGGGTAGTTTGCAGTTTTAAAATTATGTTTTAAAATGGACTATCATATGCTT
ACCGTAACTTGAAAGTATTTCGATTTCTTGGCTTTATATATCTTGTGGAAAGGACGAAACACCGATGCCA
ACTGAGCATACGCTGTTTTAGAGCTAGAAATAGCAAGTTAAAATAAGGCTAGTCCGTTATCAACTTGAAA
AAGTGGCACCGAGTCGGTGCTTTTTTAAGCTTGGCGTAACTAGATCTTGAGACAAATGGCAGTATTCATC
CACAATTTTAAAAGAAAAGGGGGGATTGGGGGGTACAGTGCAGGGGAAAGAATAGTAGACATAATAGCAA
CAGACATACAAACTAAAGAATTACAAAAACAAATTACAAAAATTCAAAATTTTCGGGTTTATTACAGGGA
CAGCAGAGATCCACTTTGGCGCCGGCTCGAGGGGGCCCGGGTGCAAAGATGGATAAAGTTTTAAACAGAG
AGGAATCTTTGCAGCTAATGGACCTTCTAGGTCTTGAAAGGAGTGGGAATTGGCTCCGGTGCCCGTCAGT
GGGCAGAGCG
